Addgene plasmid #212968: AAV_U6-ωRNA*_ISDra2-TnpB-mNG
Purpose: AAV vector for encoding an ISDra2-TnpB driven by EFs promoter
Depositing lab: Chunlong Xu. Depositing organization: Shanghai Center for Brain Science and Brain-Inspired Technology. Publication: Engineering a transposon-associated TnpB-omegaRNA system for efficient gene editing and phenotypic correction of a tyrosinaemia mouse model. Li Z, Guo R, Sun X, Li G, Shao Z, Huo X, Yang R, Liu X, Cao X, Zhang H, Zhang W, Zhang X, Ma S, Zhang M, Liu Y, Yao Y, Shi J, Yang H, Hu C, Zhou Y, Xu C. Nat Commun. 2024 Jan 27;15(1):831. doi: 10.1038/s41467-024-45197-z. PubMed 38280857.
Backbone
  Vector backbone: pAAV
  Total vector size (bp): 6172
  Vector type: Mammalian Expression, AAV, CRISPR
Growth in bacteria
  Bacterial resistance: Ampicillin, 100 μg/mL
  Growth temperature: 37°C
  Growth strain: NEB Stable
  Copy number: High Copy
Gene/Insert 1
  Gene/Insert name: ISDra2-TnpB-T2A-mNG,
  Species: Synthetic; Deinococcus radiodurans
  Promoter: EF1a, T7
  Tag / fusion protein: NLS (N terminal on insert); NLS-FLAG (C terminal on insert)
  Cloning method: Restriction Enzyme; 5′ cloning site unknown (unknown if destroyed); 3′ cloning site unknown (unknown if destroyed)
  Sequencing primers: 5′ n/a
Gene/Insert 2
  Gene/Insert name: ωRNA*
  Species: Synthetic
  Promoter: U6
  Cloning method: Unknown
  Sequencing primers: 5′ n/a
Terms and licenses: Academic/Nonprofit Terms; Industry Terms: Not Available to Industry
Depositor comments: Xu Lab plasmid pZF1697. Please visit https://doi.org/10.1101/2023.06.29.547137 for bioRxiv preprint.
How to cite: AAV_U6-ωRNA*_ISDra2-TnpB-mNG was a gift from Chunlong Xu (Addgene plasmid # 212968 ; http://n2t.net/addgene:212968 ; RRID:Addgene_212968)
