[The description below was written by a language model from this plasmid's Addgene catalogue record and pLannotate feature annotations shown in this document.]
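Description:
AAV_U6-ωRNA*_ISDra2-TnpB-mNG is a 6,172 bp all-in-one AAV transfer plasmid on a pAAV backbone, built to deliver a compact transposon-derived RNA-guided nuclease and its guide RNA to mammalian cells. In bacteria it is maintained through a high-copy ColE1/pUC-type origin and selected with ampicillin via the β-lactamase gene. An f1 phage origin and short remnants of pBR322 rop and bom sequences are also annotated in the backbone. AAV2 inverted terminal repeats flank the payload and provide the signals for replication and packaging into AAV particles. One ITR is annotated across the sequence origin, while the other is detected only as short fragments, so the annotation there is incomplete.

Between the ITRs sit two expression units. A human U6 RNA polymerase III promoter drives ωRNA*, a synthetic version of the ωRNA that guides TnpB to its DNA target; the record gives neither the modifications denoted by the asterisk nor any target sequence. Downstream, an EF-1α core (short) promoter, followed by a T7 promoter, drives ISDra2 TnpB from Deinococcus radiodurans. TnpB carries an N-terminal NLS and a C-terminal NLS-FLAG tag, with a nucleoplasmin bipartite NLS annotated at the 3′ end. The TnpB coding region itself is not called by the automated annotation but corresponds to the unannotated stretch after the promoters. A T2A peptide links TnpB to mNeonGreen, so transfected or transduced cells fluoresce green without the reporter being fused to the nuclease. A shortened WPRE, annotated as fragments, and an SV40 polyadenylation signal complete the transcript. The associated work concerns engineering the TnpB-ωRNA system for efficient gene editing, including phenotypic correction in a mouse model of tyrosinaemia.
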