Features (pLannotate 1.2.2; 19 found; start..end, strand, type, name):
     74..314     +  promoter       U6 promoter: RNA polymerase III promoter for human U6 snRNA
    527..544     +  CDS            small t antigen (fragment): SV40 (simian virus 40) small t antigen
    570..781     +  promoter       EF-1α core promoter: core promoter for human elongation factor EF-1α
    792..810     +  promoter       T7 promoter: promoter for bacteriophage T7 RNA polymerase
   2098..2145    +  CDS            nucleoplasmin NLS: bipartite nuclear localization signal from nucleoplasmin
   2245..2949    +  CDS            mNeonGreen: mNeonGreen is a basic (constitutively fluorescent) green/yellow fluorescent protein published in 2013, derived from Branchiostoma lanceolatum. It is reported to be a very rapidly-maturing monomer with moderate acid sensitivity.
   2962..3119    +  misc_feature   WPRE (fragment): woodchuck hepatitis virus posttranscriptional regulatory element
   3125..3209    +  misc_feature   WPRE (fragment): woodchuck hepatitis virus posttranscriptional regulatory element
   3210..3344    +  polyA_signal   SV40 poly(A) signal: SV40 polyadenylation signal
   3397..3424    -  repeat_region  AAV2 ITR (fragment): inverted terminal repeat of adeno-associated virus serotype 2 inverted
   3453..3480    -  repeat_region  AAV2 ITR (fragment): inverted terminal repeat of adeno-associated virus serotype 2 inverted
   3553..4141    -  rep_origin     ori: high-copy-number ColE1/pMB1/pBR322/pUC origin of replication
   4312..5172    -  CDS            AmpR: β-lactamase; bla; confers resistance to ampicillin, carbenicillin, and related antibiotics
   5173..5277    -  promoter       AmpR promoter: bla
   5372..5407    +  CDS            rop (fragment): Rop protein, which maintains plasmids at low copy number; rop
   5509..5558    +  misc_feature   bom (fragment): basis of mobility region from pBR322
   5559..6014    -  rep_origin     f1 ori (sequence partly withheld): f1 bacteriophage origin of replication; arrow indicates direction of (+) strand synthesis
   6033..6084    +  misc_feature   bom (fragment): basis of mobility region from pBR322
   6089..57      -  repeat_region  AAV2 ITR (across the origin): inverted terminal repeat of adeno-associated virus serotype 2 inverted
>Addgene plasmid #212968 | AAV_U6-ωRNA*_ISDra2-TnpB-mNG | addgene full sequence | sequence record 423080 | Addgene NGS Result
CAGTGAGCGAGCGAGCGCGCAGAGAGGGAGTGGCCAACTCCATCACTAGGGGTTCCTGCGGCCGCTTAAT
TAAGAGGGCCTATTTCCCATGATTCCTTCATATTTGCATATACGATACAAGGCTGTTAGAGAGATAATTG
GAATTAATTTGACTGTAAACACAAAGATATTAGTACAAAATACGTGACGTAGAAAGTAATAATTTCTTGG
GTAGTTTGCAGTTTTAAAATTATGTTTTAAAATGGACTATCATATGCTTACCGTAACTTGAAAGTATTTC
GATTTCTTGGCTTTATATATCTTGTGGAAAGGACGAAACACCGTGGTGGCTGCGGGAATCTCAGACACCT
TAAACGCTCATGGAGGCTATGAAAATGGTCTGCGAAGTGAGAATCACGCGACTTTAGTCGTGTGAGGTTC
AAATGTCTTCCTGGGACGAAGACAAGGCCGGCATGGTCCCAGCCTCCTCGCTGGCGCCGGCTGGGCAACA
TGCTTCGGCATGGCGAATGGGACTTTTTTTACGCGTTAGGTCTTGAAAGGAGTGGGAATTGGCTCCGGTG
CCCGTCAGTGGGCAGAGCGCACATCGCCCACAGTCCCCGAGAAGTTGGGGGGAGGGGTCGGCAATTGATC
CGGTGCCTAGAGAAGGTGGCGCGGGGTAAACTGGGAAAGTGATGTCGTGTACTGGCTCCGCCTTTTTCCC
GAGGGTGGGGGAGAACCGTATATAAGTGCAGTAGTCGCCGTGAACGTTCTTTTTCGCAACGGGTTTGCCG
CCAGAACACAGGACGGGAAATTAATACGACTCACTATAGGGACCGGTGCGGCCGCGCCACCATGGGATCT
CCAAAAAAGAAACGGAAGGTGGGATCTATGATCCGGAACAAGGCCTTCGTGGTGAGGCTGTACCCCAACG
CCGCCCAGACAGAGCTGATCAATAGAACCCTGGGCAGCGCCAGGTTCGTGTACAATCACTTCCTGGCCAG
GAGGATCGCCGCCTACAAGGAGTCCGGCAAGGGCCTGACATACGGCCAGACATCCAGCGAGCTGACCCTG
CTGAAGCAGGCCGAGGAGACATCCTGGCTGAGCGAGGTGGACAAGTTTGCCCTGCAGAACAGCCTGAAGA
ATCTGGAGACCGCCTACAAGAACTTCTTCAGAACAGTGAAGCAGAGCGGCAAGAAGGTGGGCTTTCCCAG
GTTCAGAAAGAAGAGAACAGGCGAGAGCTACAGGACACAGTTTACAAATAACAACATCCAGATCGGCGAG
GGCAGGCTGAAGCTGCCTAAGCTGGGCTGGGTTAAGACAAAGGGCCAGCAGGATATTCAGGGCAAGATCC
TGAATGTGACAGTGAGAAGGATTCATGAGGGCCACTACGAGGCCAGCGTGCTGTGTGAGGTGGAGATCCC
CTACCTGCCCGCCGCTCCTAAGTTCGCCGCCGGAGTTGATGTGGGCATCAAGGACTTTGCCATCGTGACC
GACGGCGTGAGATTTAAGCACGAGCAGAACCCTAAGTACTACAGGAGCACACTGAAGAGGCTGAGGAAGG
CCCAGCAGACACTGTCCAGAAGAAAGAAGGGCAGCGCCCGGTACGGCAAGGCCAAGACAAAGCTGGCCAG
GATTCATAAGAGAATCGTGAATAAGAGGCAGGACTTTCTGCACAAGCTGACCACAAGCCTGGTGAGGGAG
TACGAGATCATCGGCACAGAGCACCTGAAGCCTGATAACATGAGGAAGAACAGGAGACTGGCCCTGTCCA
TCAGCGATGCCGGCTGGGGAGAGTTTATCAGACAGCTGGAGTACAAGGCCGCCTGGTACGGCAGACTGGT
GAGCAAGGTGAGCCCTTACTTCCCCAGCTCCCAGCTGTGTCACGACTGCGGCTTCAAGAATCCCGAGGTG
AAGAACCTGGCCGTGAGAACCTGGACCTGTCCCAACTGCGGCGAGACCCACGACAGAGATGAAAATGCCG
CCCTGAACATCAGGAGGGAGGCCCTGGTGGCCGCCGGAATTAGCGACACACTGAATGCCCACGGCGGCTA
CGTGAGACCTGCCTCTGCCGGAAATGGCCTGAGGTCCGAGAACCACGCCACCCTGGTGGTGGGTTCCAAA
AGGCCGGCGGCCACGAAAAAGGCCGGCCAGGCAAAAAAGAAAAAGGGATCTGATTACAAAGACGATGACG
ATAAGGAATTCGGTAGTGGGGAGGGCAGAGGAAGTCTGCTAACATGCGGTGACGTCGAGGAGAATCCTGG
CCCAGTGAGCAAGGGCGAGGAGGATAACATGGCCTCTCTCCCAGCGACACATGAGTTACACATCTTTGGC
TCCATCAACGGTGTGGACTTTGACATGGTGGGTCAGGGCACCGGCAATCCAAATGATGGTTATGAGGAGT
TAAACCTGAAGTCCACCAAGGGTGACCTCCAGTTCTCCCCCTGGATTCTGGTCCCTCATATCGGGTATGG
CTTCCATCAGTACCTGCCCTACCCTGACGGGATGTCGCCTTTCCAGGCCGCCATGGTAGATGGCTCCGGA
TACCAAGTCCATCGCACAATGCAGTTTGAAGATGGTGCCTCCCTTACTGTTAACTACCGCTACACCTACG
AGGGAAGCCACATCAAAGGAGAGGCCCAGGTGAAGGGGACTGGTTTCCCTGCTGACGGTCCTGTGATGAC
CAACTCGCTGACCGCTGCGGACTGGTGCAGGTCGAAGAAAACTTACCCCAACGACAAAACCATCATCAGT
ACCTTTAAGTGGAGTTACACCACTGGAAATGGCAAGCGCTACCGGAGCACTGCGCGGACCACCTACACCT
TTGCCAAGCCAATGGCGGCTAACTATCTGAAGAACCAGCCGATGTACGTGTTCCGTAAGACGGAGCTCAA
GCACTCCAAGACCGAGCTCAACTTCAAGGAGTGGCAAAAGGCCTTTACCGATGTGATGGGCATGGACGAG
CTGTACAAGTGAAAGCTTGATAATCAACCTCTGGATTACAAAATTTGTGAAAGATTGACTGGTATTCTTA
ACTATGTTGCTCCTTTTACGCTATGTGGATACGCTGCTTTAATGCCTTTGTATCATGCTATTGCTTCCCG
TATGGCTTTCATTTTCTCCTCCTTGTATAAATCCTGGTTAGTTCTTGCCACGGCGGAACTCATCGCCGCC
TGCCTTGCCCGCTGCTGGACAGGGGCTCGGCTGTTGGGCACTGACAATTCCGTGGTGTTAACTTGTTTAT
TGCAGCTTATAATGGTTACAAATAAAGCAATAGCATCACAAATTTCACAAATAAAGCATTTTTTTCACTG
CATTCTAGTTGTGGTTTGTCCAAACTCATCAATGTATCTTATCATGTCTGGATCGGCGCGCCAGCGGCCG
CAGGAACCCCTAGTGATGGAGTTGGCCACTCCCTCTCTGCGCGCTCGCTCGCTCACTGAGGCCGGGCGAC
CAAAGGTCGCCCGACGCCCGGGCGGCCTCAGTGAGCGAGCGAGCGCGCAGCTGCCTGCAGGACATGTGAG
CAAAAGGCCAGCAAAAGGCCAGGAACCGTAAAAAGGCCGCGTTGCTGGCGTTTTTCCATAGGCTCCGCCC
CCCTGACGAGCATCACAAAAATCGACGCTCAAGTCAGAGGTGGCGAAACCCGACAGGACTATAAAGATAC
CAGGCGTTTCCCCCTGGAAGCTCCCTCGTGCGCTCTCCTGTTCCGACCCTGCCGCTTACCGGATACCTGT
CCGCCTTTCTCCCTTCGGGAAGCGTGGCGCTTTCTCATAGCTCACGCTGTAGGTATCTCAGTTCGGTGTA
GGTCGTTCGCTCCAAGCTGGGCTGTGTGCACGAACCCCCCGTTCAGCCCGACCGCTGCGCCTTATCCGGT
AACTATCGTCTTGAGTCCAACCCGGTAAGACACGACTTATCGCCACTGGCAGCAGCCACTGGTAACAGGA
TTAGCAGAGCGAGGTATGTAGGCGGTGCTACAGAGTTCTTGAAGTGGTGGCCTAACTACGGCTACACTAG
AAGAACAGTATTTGGTATCTGCGCTCTGCTGAAGCCAGTTACCTTCGGAAAAAGAGTTGGTAGCTCTTGA
TCCGGCAAACAAACCACCGCTGGTAGCGGTGGTTTTTTTGTTTGCAAGCAGCAGATTACGCGCAGAAAAA
AAGGATCTCAAGAAGATCCTTTGATCTTTTCTACGGGGTCTGACGCTCAGTGGAACGAAAACTCACGTTA
AGGGATTTTGGTCATGAGATTATCAAAAAGGATCTTCACCTAGATCCTTTTAAATTAAAAATGAAGTTTT
AAATCAATCTAAAGTATATATGAGTAAACTTGGTCTGACAGTTACCAATGCTTAATCAGTGAGGCACCTA
TCTCAGCGATCTGTCTATTTCGTTCATCCATAGTTGCCTGACTCCCCGTCGTGTAGATAACTACGATACG
GGAGGGCTTACCATCTGGCCCCAGTGCTGCAATGATACCGCGAGACCCACGCTCACCGGCTCCAGATTTA
TCAGCAATAAACCAGCCAGCCGGAAGGGCCGAGCGCAGAAGTGGTCCTGCAACTTTATCCGCCTCCATCC
AGTCTATTAATTGTTGCCGGGAAGCTAGAGTAAGTAGTTCGCCAGTTAATAGTTTGCGCAACGTTGTTGC
CATTGCTACAGGCATCGTGGTGTCACGCTCGTCGTTTGGTATGGCTTCATTCAGCTCCGGTTCCCAACGA
TCAAGGCGAGTTACATGATCCCCCATGTTGTGCAAAAAAGCGGTTAGCTCCTTCGGTCCTCCGATCGTTG
TCAGAAGTAAGTTGGCCGCAGTGTTATCACTCATGGTTATGGCAGCACTGCATAATTCTCTTACTGTCAT
GCCATCCGTAAGATGCTTTTCTGTGACTGGTGAGTACTCAACCAAGTCATTCTGAGAATAGTGTATGCGG
CGACCGAGTTGCTCTTGCCCGGCGTCAATACGGGATAATACCGCGCCACATAGCAGAACTTTAAAAGTGC
TCATCATTGGAAAACGTTCTTCGGGGCGAAAACTCTCAAGGATCTTACCGCTGTTGAGATCCAGTTCGAT
GTAACCCACTCGTGCACCCAACTGATCTTCAGCATCTTTTACTTTCACCAGCGTTTCTGGGTGAGCAAAA
ACAGGAAGGCAAAATGCCGCAAAAAAGGGAATAAGGGCGACACGGAAATGTTGAATACTCATACTCTTCC
TTTTTCAATATTATTGAAGCATTTATCAGGGTTATTGTCTCATGAGCGGATACATATTTGAATGTATTTA
GAAAAATAAACAAATAGGGGTTCCGCGCACATTTCCCCGAAAAGTGCCACCTGACGTCTAAGAAACCATT
ATTATCATGACATTAACCTATAAAAATAGGCGTATCACGAGGCCCTTTCGTCTCGCGCGTTTCGGTGATG
ACGGTGAAAACCTCTGACACATGCAGCTCCCGGAGACGGTCACAGCTTGTCTGTAAGCGGATGCCGGGAG
CAGACAAGCCCGTCAGGGCGCGTCAGCGGGTGTTGGCGGGTGTCGGGGCTGGCTTAACTATGCGGCATCA
GAGCAGATTGTACTGAGAGTGCACCATAAAATTGTAAACGTTAATATTTTGTTAAAATTCGCGTTAAATT
TTTGTTAAATCAGCTCATTTTTTAACCAATAGACCGAAATCGGCAAAATCCCTTATAAATCAAAAGAATA
GCCCGAGATAGAGT
[37 nt withheld, positions 5685-5721]
AAAGAACGTGGACTCCAACGTCAAAGG
[141 nt withheld, positions 5749-5889]
G
[46 nt withheld, positions 5891-5936]
A
[95 nt withheld, positions 5938-6032]
TATGCGGTGTGAAATACCGCACAGATGCGTAAGGAGAAAATACCGCATCAGGCGCCCCTGCAGGCAGCTG
CGCGCTCGCTCGCTCACTGAGGCCGCCCGGGCAAAGCCCGGGCGTCGGGCGACCTTTGGTCGCCCGGCCT
